>Addgene plasmid #39224 | p3xFlag-CMV7-Erk2_KR | addgene partial sequence | sequence record 50903 | CMV-F 5'-CGCAAATGGGCGGTAGGCGTG-3'
AGTGACCGTCAGAATTAACCATGGACTACAAAGACCATGACGGTGATTATAAAGATCATGACATCGATTA
CAAGGATGACGATGACAAGCTTGCGGCCGCGAATTCATCGATAGATCCCATCATGGCGGCGGCGGCGGCG
GGCCCGGAGATGGTCCGCGGGCAGGTGTTCGACGTGGGGCCGCGCTACACTAATCTCTCGTACATCGGAG
AAGGCGCCTACGGCATGGTTTGTTCTGCTTATGATAATCTCAACAAAGTTCGAGTTGCTATCAGGAAAAT
CAGTCCTTTTGAGCACCAGACCTACTGTCAGAGAACCCTGAGAGAGATAAAAATCCTACTGCGCTTCAGA
CATGAGAACATCATCGGCATCAATGACATCATCCGGGCACCAACCATTGAGCAGATGAAAGATGTATATA
TAGTACAGGACCTCATGGAGACAGATCTTTACAAGCTCTTGAAGACACAGCACCTCAGCAATGATCATAT
CTGCTATTTTCTTTATCAGATCCTGAGAGGATTAAAGTATATACATTCAGCTAATGTTCTGCACCGTGAC
CTCAAGCCTTCCAACCTCCTGCTGAACACCACTTGTGATCTCAAGATCTGTGACTTTGGCCTTGCCCGTG
TTGCAGATCCAGACCATGATCATACAGGGTTCTTGACAGAGTATGTAGCCACGCGTTGGTACAGAGCTCC
AGAAATTATGTTGAATTCCAAGGGTTATACCAAGTCCATTGATATTTGGTCTGTGGGCTGCATCCTGGCA
GAGATGCTATCCAACAGGCCTATCTTCCCAGGAAAGCATTACCTTGACCAGCTGAATCACAT
