[The description below was written by a language model from this plasmid's Addgene catalogue record.]
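Description:
p3xFlag-CMV7-Erk2_KR is a mammalian expression plasmid built on the commercial p3xFlag-CMV7.1 backbone (about 5 kb without insert). It is propagated in E. coli under ampicillin selection. The record lists the copy number as unknown and does not describe the replication origin or any marker for selection in mammalian cells.

The payload is a 1,077 bp insert encoding rat Erk2 (Mapk1, also called p42-MAPK), a mitogen-activated protein kinase, carrying a K52R point mutation. Transcription is driven by the CMV promoter, a strong constitutive promoter in most mammalian cell lines. The backbone supplies an N-terminal 3xFLAG epitope in frame with the kinase, so the expressed protein can be detected or immunoprecipitated with anti-FLAG antibodies and distinguished from endogenous ERK2. The insert was placed by restriction cloning through compatible-end ligations (BamHI/BglII at the 5′ end and XhoI/SalI at the 3′ end). Both junction sites were destroyed in the process, so the insert cannot be released with those enzymes.

Lysine 52 lies in the ATP-binding region of ERK2, and its substitution with arginine is widely used to generate a catalytically impaired, "kinase-dead" form, although the record itself gives only the mutation and not its functional consequence. The associated publication concerns ERK2 point mutations that affect binding to MEK1. This suggests the construct is used for transient expression of tagged, inactive ERK2 in mammalian cells, for example as a control or interaction partner in studies of MAPK signalling and of binding between ERK2 and its upstream kinase.
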