Addgene plasmid #39224: p3xFlag-CMV7-Erk2_KR
Depositing lab: Melanie Cobb. Depositing organization: University of Texas Southwestern Medical Center. Publication: Identification of novel point mutations in ERK2 that selectively disrupt binding to MEK1. Robinson FL, Whitehurst AW, Raman M, Cobb MH. J Biol Chem. 2002 Apr 26;277(17):14844-52. Epub 2002 Jan 31. 10.1074/jbc.M107776200 PubMed 11823456.
Backbone
  Vector backbone: p3xFlag-CMV7.1
  Backbone manufacturer: Sigma
  Backbone size w/o insert (bp): 5000
  Vector type: Mammalian Expression
Growth in bacteria
  Bacterial resistance: Ampicillin, 100 μg/mL
  Growth temperature: 37°C
  Growth strain: DH5alpha
  Copy number: Unknown
Gene/Insert
  Gene/Insert name: Erk2(K52R)
  Species: R. norvegicus (rat)
  Insert size (bp): 1077
  Mutation: K52R
  GenBank ID: M64300
  Entrez Gene: Mapk1 (a.k.a. ERK-2, ERT1, Erk2, p42-MAPK)
  Promoter: CMV
  Tag / fusion protein: 3xFLAG (N terminal on backbone)
  Cloning method: Restriction Enzyme; 5′ cloning site BamHI/BglII (destroyed during cloning); 3′ cloning site XhoI/SalI (destroyed during cloning)
  Sequencing primers: 5′ CMV fwd
Terms and licenses: Academic/Nonprofit Terms; Industry Terms: Not Available to Industry
How to cite: p3xFlag-CMV7-Erk2_KR was a gift from Melanie Cobb (Addgene plasmid # 39224 ; http://n2t.net/addgene:39224 ; RRID:Addgene_39224)
